Addgene plasmid #128271: pMTG02-Amp-FRT
Purpose: Plasmid that produces the following fusion protein: TetR-LOV-RRRG(Degron)
Depositing lab: Gabor Balazsi. Depositing organization: Stony Brook University. Publication: Noise-reducing optogenetic negative-feedback gene circuits in human cells. Guinn MT, Balazsi G. Nucleic Acids Res. 2019 Jul 3. pii: 5527975. doi: 10.1093/nar/gkz556. PubMed 31269201.
Backbone
  Vector backbone: pCB-D2irTN5kwh
  Total vector size (bp): 6534
  Vector type: Mammalian Expression
  Selectable markers: Hygromycin
Growth in bacteria
  Bacterial resistance: Ampicillin, 100 μg/mL
  Growth temperature: 37°C
  Growth strain: DH5alpha
  Copy number: Unknown
Gene/Insert
  Gene/Insert name: TetR-LOV-RRRG (alt name: Tetracycline repressor, Light-oxygen-voltage-sensing domain, RRRG degron)
  Species: Synthetic
  Promoter: CMV
  Cloning method: Restriction Enzyme; 5′ cloning site BamHI (not destroyed); 3′ cloning site AgeI (not destroyed)
  Sequencing primers: 5′ tttttggctactacacttg
Terms and licenses: Academic/Nonprofit Terms; Industry Terms: Not Available to Industry
Depositor comments: Additional relevant information can be found from this publciation: Nevozhay et al Nat Commun. 2013 Feb 5;4:1451. doi: 10.1038/ncomms2471
How to cite: pMTG02-Amp-FRT was a gift from Gabor Balazsi (Addgene plasmid # 128271 ; http://n2t.net/addgene:128271 ; RRID:Addgene_128271)
