[The description below was written by a language model from this plasmid's Addgene catalogue record and pLannotate feature annotations shown in this document.]
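Description:
pMTG02-Amp-FRT is a 6.5 kb mammalian expression plasmid built on the pCB-D2irTN5kwh backbone. It encodes a synthetic light-responsive repressor: the tetracycline repressor (TetR) fused to a light-oxygen-voltage (LOV) sensing domain that ends in an RRRG degron. It is propagated in E. coli through a high-copy ColE1/pUC-type origin with ampicillin selection (AmpR under its own bla promoter). Remnants of an f1 origin and lac regulatory sequences are also carried over in the backbone.

The fusion is driven by the CMV immediate early enhancer and promoter. Short tet operator-containing fragments are annotated directly downstream of this promoter, which suggests that TetR can bind and repress its own promoter, an autoregulatory arrangement in keeping with the negative-feedback circuits named in the associated publication. The automated annotation labels the coding region as an rtTA3 fragment, an SV40 nuclear localization signal and miniSOG. These most plausibly correspond to the TetR DNA-binding portion, an NLS and the LOV domain, since rtTA derives from TetR and miniSOG from a plant LOV domain. The short degron is not separately annotated. A WPRE and the bGH polyadenylation signal follow the open reading frame to support transcript processing and expression.

Downstream, an FRT site sits immediately before a hygromycin resistance gene that has an SV40 poly(A) signal, with only a small SV40 promoter fragment nearby. This layout is typical of FLP-mediated, single-copy integration into a genomic FRT landing site, where insertion activates hygromycin resistance. The record itself states only hygromycin as the selectable marker. The depositor and sequencing-derived feature tables agree and differ only in their start coordinate. The plasmid appears intended for building optogenetically tunable gene circuits in human cells.
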