Features (pLannotate 1.2.2; 23 found; start..end, strand, type, name):
     28..80      -  misc_feature   bom (fragment): basis of mobility region from pBR322
    235..614     +  enhancer       CMV enhancer: human cytomegalovirus immediate early enhancer
    615..813     +  promoter       CMV promoter: human cytomegalovirus (CMV) immediate early promoter
    812..833     +  promoter       PLtetO-1 promoter (fragment): modified phage lambda PL promoter with tet operator sites (Lutz and Bujard, 1997)
    839..858     +  promoter       tight TRE promoter (fragment): Tet-responsive promoter PTight, consisting of seven tet operator sequences followed by the minimal CMV promoter
    954..1573    +  CDS            rtTA3 (fragment): reverse tetracycline transactivator 3 activates expression from Tet-responsive promoters in the presence of doxycycline
   1572..1590    +  CDS            SV40 NLS (fragment): nuclear localization signal of SV40 (simian virus 40) large T antigen
   1632..1949    +  CDS            miniSOG: miniSOG is a basic (constitutively fluorescent) cyan fluorescent protein published in 2011, derived from Arabidopsis thaliana. It requires the cofactor flavin for fluorescence.
   2060..2448    +  misc_feature   WPRE: woodchuck hepatitis virus posttranscriptional regulatory element
   2492..2716    +  polyA_signal   bGH poly(A) signal: bovine growth hormone polyadenylation signal
   2720..2741    +  promoter       SV40 promoter (fragment): SV40 enhancer and early promoter
   2762..2995    +  rep_origin     f1 ori (fragment) (sequence partly withheld): f1 bacteriophage origin of replication; arrow indicates direction of (+) strand synthesis
   3000..3047    +  protein_bind   FRT: FLP-mediated recombination occurs in the 8-bp core sequence TCTAGAAA (Turan and Bode, 2011). FLP recombinase from the Saccharomyces cerevisiae 2μ plasmid
   3055..4077    +  CDS            HygR: aminoglycoside phosphotransferase from E. coli; aph(4)-Ia; confers resistance to hygromycin
   4087..4212    +  CDS            ble (fragment): BLE_KLEPN - Experimental evidence at protein level: Swiss-Prot protein existence level 1. Binding protein with a strong affinity to the bleomycin family of antibiotics. Binds to CL990; an antimitotic-antibiotic compound. From Klebsiella pneumoniae.
   4207..4328    +  polyA_signal   SV40 poly(A) signal: SV40 polyadenylation signal
   4401..4417    -  protein_bind   lac operator: The lac repressor binds to the lac operator to inhibit transcription in E. coli. This inhibition can be relieved by adding lactose or isopropyl-β-D-thiogalactopyranoside (IPTG). lac repressor encoded by lacI
   4425..4455    -  promoter       lac promoter: promoter for the E. coli lac operon
   4470..4491    -  protein_bind   CAP binding site: CAP binding activates transcription in the presence of cAMP. E. coli catabolite activator protein
   4504..4596    -  CDS            lacI (fragment): lac repressor; lacI; The lac repressor binds to the lac operator to inhibit transcription in E. coli. This inhibition can be relieved by adding lactose or isopropyl-β-D-thiogalactopyranoside (IPTG).
   4779..5367    -  rep_origin     ori: high-copy-number ColE1/pMB1/pBR322/pUC origin of replication
   5538..6398    -  CDS            AmpR: β-lactamase; bla; confers resistance to ampicillin, carbenicillin, and related antibiotics
   6399..6503    -  promoter       AmpR promoter: bla
>Addgene plasmid #128271 | pMTG02-Amp-FRT | depositor full sequence | sequence record 245699 | pMTG02-Amp-FRT sequence 6534 bps
GACGGATCGGGAGATCTCCCGATCCCCTATGGTGCACTCTCAGTACAATCTGCTCTGATGCCGCATAGTT
AAGCCAGTATCTGCTCCCTGCTTGTGTGTTGGAGGTCGCTGAGTAGTGCGCGAGCAAAATTTAAGCTACA
ACAAGGCAAGGCTTGACCGACAATTGCATGAAGAATCTGCTTAGGGTTAGGCGTTTTGCGCTGCTTCGCG
ATGTACGGGCCAGATATACGCGTTGACATTGATTATTGACTAGTTATTAATAGTAATCAATTACGGGGTC
ATTAGTTCATAGCCCATATATGGAGTTCCGCGTTACATAACTTACGGTAAATGGCCCGCCTGGCTGACCG
CCCAACGACCCCCGCCCATTGACGTCAATAATGACGTATGTTCCCATAGTAACGCCAATAGGGACTTTCC
ATTGACGTCAATGGGTGGAGTATTTACGGTAAACTGCCCACTTGGCAGTACATCAAGTGTATCATATGCC
AAGTACGCCCCCTATTGACGTCAATGACGGTAAATGGCCCGCCTGGCATTATGCCCAGTACATGACCTTA
TGGGACTTTCCTACTTGGCAGTACATCTACGTATTAGTCATCGCTATTACCATGGTGATGCGGTTTTGGC
AGTACATCAATGGGCGTGGATAGCGGTTTGACTCACGGGGATTTCCAAGTCTCCACCCCATTGACGTCAA
TGGGAGTTTGTTTTGGCACCAAAATCAACGGGACTTTCCAAAATGTCGTAACAACTCCGCCCCATTGACG
CAAATGGGCGGTAGGCGTGTACGGTGGGAGGTCTATATAAGCATCCCTATCAGTGATAGAGATCAGATCT
CCCTATCAGTGATAGAGAGCTGTTTTGACCTCCATAGAAGACACCGGGACCGATCCAGCCTCCGGACTCT
AGCGTTTAAACTTAAGCTTGGTACCCGGGGATCCACCATGGGTTCTAGACTGGACAAGAGCAAAGTCATA
AACTCTGCTCTGGAATTACTCAATGAAGTCGGTATCGAAGGCCTGACGACAAGGAAACTCGCTCAAAAGC
TGGGAGTTGAGCAGCCTACCCTGTACTGGCACGTGAAGAACAAGCGGGCCCTGCTCGATGCCCTGGCAAT
CGAGATGCTGGACAGGCATCATACCCACTTCTGCCCCCTGGAAGGCGAGTCATGGCAAGACTTTCTGCGG
AACAACGCCAAGTCATTCCGCTGTGCTCTCCTCTCACATCGCGACGGGGCTAAAGTGCATCTCGGCACCC
GCCCAACAGAGAAACAGTACGAAACCCTGGAAAATCAGCTCGCGTTCCTGTGTCAGCAAGGCTTCTCCCT
GGAGAACGCACTGTACGCTCTGTCCGCCGTGGGCCACTTTACACTGGGCTGCGTATTGGAGGATCAGGAG
CATCAAGTAGCAAAAGAGGAAAGAGAGACACCTACCACCGATTCTATGCCCCCACTTCTGAGACAAGCAA
TTGAGCTGTTCGACCATCAGGGAGCCGAACCTGCCTTCCTTTTCGGCCTGGAACTAATCATATGTGGCCT
GGAGAAACAGCTAAAGTGCGAAAGCGGCGGGCCAAAAAAGAAGAGAAAGGCTAGCGGCGCCGGCGCCTTT
TTGGCTACTACACTTGAACGTATTGAGAAGAACTTTGTCATTACTGACCCAAGGTTGCCAGATAATCCCA
TTATATTCGCGTCCGATAGTTTCTTGCAGTTGACAGAATATAGCCGTGAAGAAATTTTGGGAAGAAACTG
CAGGTTTCTACAAGGTCCTGAAACTGATCGCGCGACAGTGAGAAAAATTAGAGATGCCATAGATAACCAA
ACAGAGGTCACTGTTCAGCTGATTAATTATACAAAGAGTGGTAAAAAGTTCTGGAACCTCTTTCACTTGC
AGCCTATGCGAGATCAGAAGGGAGATGTCCAGTACTTTATTGGGGTTCAGTTGGATGGAACTGAGCATGT
CCGAGATGCTGCCGAGAGAGAGGGCGTGATGCTGGCCAAGAAGACCGCCGAGAACATCGACGAGGCCGCC
CGCCGCCGCGGCTAAACCGGTGCGGCCGCAATCAACCTCTGGATTACAAAATTTGTGAAAGATTGACTGG
TATTCTTAACTATGTTGCTCCTTTTACGCTATGTGGATACGCTGCTTTAATGCCTTTGTATCATGCTATT
GCTTCCCGTATGGCTTTCATTTTCTCCTCCTTGTATAAATCCTGGTTGCTGTCTCTTTATGAGGAGTTGT
GGCCCGTTGTCAGGCAACGTGGCGTGGTGTGCACTGTGTTTGCTGACGCAACCCCCACTGGTTGGGGCAT
TGCCACCACCTGTCAGCTCCTTTCCGGGACTTTCGCTTTCCCCCTCCCTATTGCCACGGCGGAACTCATC
GCCGCCTGCCTTGCCCGCTGCTGGACAGGGGCTCGGCTGTTGGGCACTGACAATTCCGTGGTGTTGTCCT
CGAGTCTAGAGGGCCCGTTTAAACCCGCTGATCAGCCTCGACTGTGCCTTCTAGTTGCCAGCCATCTGTT
GTTTGCCCCTCCCCCGTGCCTTCCTTGACCCTGGAAGGTGCCACTCCCACTGTCCTTTCCTAATAAAATG
AGGAAATTGCATCGCATTGTCTGAGTAGGTGTCATTCTATTCTGGGGGGTGGGGTGGGGCAGGACAGCAA
GGGGGAGGATTGGGAAGACAATAGCAGGCATGCTGGGGATGCGGTGGGCTCTATGGCTTCTGAGGCGGAA
AGAACCAGCTGGGGCTCTAGGGGGTATCCCC
[124 nt withheld, positions 2762-2885]
C
[91 nt withheld, positions 2887-2977]
AGGGTGATGGTTCACGTACCTAGAAGTTCCTATTCCGAAGTTCCTATTCTCTAGAAAGTATAGGAACTTC
CTTGGCCAAAAAGCCTGAACTCACCGCGACGTCTGTCGAGAAGTTTCTGATCGAAAAGTTCGACAGCGTC
TCCGACCTGATGCAGCTCTCGGAGGGCGAAGAATCTCGTGCTTTCAGCTTCGATGTAGGAGGGCGTGGAT
ATGTCCTGCGGGTAAATAGCTGCGCCGATGGTTTCTACAAAGATCGTTATGTTTATCGGCACTTTGCATC
GGCCGCGCTCCCGATTCCGGAAGTGCTTGACATTGGGGAATTCAGCGAGAGCCTGACCTATTGCATCTCC
CGCCGTGCACAGGGTGTCACGTTGCAAGACCTGCCTGAAACCGAACTGCCCGCTGTTCTGCAGCCGGTCG
CGGAGGCCATGGATGCGATCGCTGCGGCCGATCTTAGCCAGACGAGCGGGTTCGGCCCATTCGGACCGCA
AGGAATCGGTCAATACACTACATGGCGTGATTTCATATGCGCGATTGCTGATCCCCATGTGTATCACTGG
CAAACTGTGATGGACGACACCGTCAGTGCGTCCGTCGCGCAGGCTCTCGATGAGCTGATGCTTTGGGCCG
AGGACTGCCCCGAAGTCCGGCACCTCGTGCACGCGGATTTCGGCTCCAACAATGTCCTGACGGACAATGG
CCGCATAACAGCGGTCATTGACTGGAGCGAGGCGATGTTCGGGGATTCCCAATACGAGGTCGCCAACATC
TTCTTCTGGAGGCCGTGGTTGGCTTGTATGGAGCAGCAGACGCGCTACTTCGAGCGGAGGCATCCGGAGC
TTGCAGGATCGCCGCGGCTCCGGGCGTATATGCTCCGCATTGGTCTTGACCAACTCTATCAGAGCTTGGT
TGACGGCAATTTCGATGATGCAGCTTGGGCGCAGGGTCGATGCGACGCAATCGTCCGATCCGGAGCCGGG
ACTGTCGGGCGTACACAAATCGCCCGCAGAAGCGCGGCCGTCTGGACCGATGGCTGTGTAGAAGTACTCG
CCGATAGTGGAAACCGACGCCCCAGCACTCGTCCGAGGGCAAAGGAATAGCACGTACTACGAGATTTCGA
TTCCACCGCCGCCTTCTATGAAAGGTTGGGCTTCGGAATCGTTTTCCGGGACGCCGGCTGGATGATCCTC
CAGCGCGGGGATCTCATGCTGGAGTTCTTCGCCCACCCCAACTTGTTTATTGCAGCTTATAATGGTTACA
AATAAAGCAATAGCATCACAAATTTCACAAATAAAGCATTTTTTTCACTGCATTCTAGTTGTGGTTTGTC
CAAACTCATCAATGTATCTTATCATGTCTGTATACCGTCGACCTCTAGCTAGAGCTTGGCGTAATCATGG
TCATAGCTGTTTCCTGTGTGAAATTGTTATCCGCTCACAATTCCACACAACATACGAGCCGGAAGCATAA
AGTGTAAAGCCTGGGGTGCCTAATGAGTGAGCTAACTCACATTAATTGCGTTGCGCTCACTGCCCGCTTT
CCAGTCGGGAAACCTGTCGTGCCAGCTGCATTAATGAATCGGCCAACGCGCGGGGAGAGGCGGTTTGCGT
ATTGGGCGCTCTTCCGCTTCCTCGCTCACTGACTCGCTGCGCTCGGTCGTTCGGCTGCGGCGAGCGGTAT
CAGCTCACTCAAAGGCGGTAATACGGTTATCCACAGAATCAGGGGATAACGCAGGAAAGAACATGTGAGC
AAAAGGCCAGCAAAAGGCCAGGAACCGTAAAAAGGCCGCGTTGCTGGCGTTTTTCCATAGGCTCCGCCCC
CCTGACGAGCATCACAAAAATCGACGCTCAAGTCAGAGGTGGCGAAACCCGACAGGACTATAAAGATACC
AGGCGTTTCCCCCTGGAAGCTCCCTCGTGCGCTCTCCTGTTCCGACCCTGCCGCTTACCGGATACCTGTC
CGCCTTTCTCCCTTCGGGAAGCGTGGCGCTTTCTCATAGCTCACGCTGTAGGTATCTCAGTTCGGTGTAG
GTCGTTCGCTCCAAGCTGGGCTGTGTGCACGAACCCCCCGTTCAGCCCGACCGCTGCGCCTTATCCGGTA
ACTATCGTCTTGAGTCCAACCCGGTAAGACACGACTTATCGCCACTGGCAGCAGCCACTGGTAACAGGAT
TAGCAGAGCGAGGTATGTAGGCGGTGCTACAGAGTTCTTGAAGTGGTGGCCTAACTACGGCTACACTAGA
AGGACAGTATTTGGTATCTGCGCTCTGCTGAAGCCAGTTACCTTCGGAAAAAGAGTTGGTAGCTCTTGAT
CCGGCAAACAAACCACCGCTGGTAGCGGTGGTTTTTTTGTTTGCAAGCAGCAGATTACGCGCAGAAAAAA
AGGATCTCAAGAAGATCCTTTGATCTTTTCTACGGGGTCTGACGCTCAGTGGAACGAAAACTCACGTTAA
GGGATTTTGGTCATGAGATTATCAAAAAGGATCTTCACCTAGATCCTTTTAAATTAAAAATGAAGTTTTA
AATCAATCTAAAGTATATATGAGTAAACTTGGTCTGACAGTTACCAATGCTTAATCAGTGAGGCACCTAT
CTCAGCGATCTGTCTATTTCGTTCATCCATAGTTGCCTGACTCCCCGTCGTGTAGATAACTACGATACGG
GAGGGCTTACCATCTGGCCCCAGTGCTGCAATGATACCGCGAGACCCACGCTCACCGGCTCCAGATTTAT
CAGCAATAAACCAGCCAGCCGGAAGGGCCGAGCGCAGAAGTGGTCCTGCAACTTTATCCGCCTCCATCCA
GTCTATTAATTGTTGCCGGGAAGCTAGAGTAAGTAGTTCGCCAGTTAATAGTTTGCGCAACGTTGTTGCC
ATTGCTACAGGCATCGTGGTGTCACGCTCGTCGTTTGGTATGGCTTCATTCAGCTCCGGTTCCCAACGAT
CAAGGCGAGTTACATGATCCCCCATGTTGTGCAAAAAAGCGGTTAGCTCCTTCGGTCCTCCGATCGTTGT
CAGAAGTAAGTTGGCCGCAGTGTTATCACTCATGGTTATGGCAGCACTGCATAATTCTCTTACTGTCATG
CCATCCGTAAGATGCTTTTCTGTGACTGGTGAGTACTCAACCAAGTCATTCTGAGAATAGTGTATGCGGC
GACCGAGTTGCTCTTGCCCGGCGTCAATACGGGATAATACCGCGCCACATAGCAGAACTTTAAAAGTGCT
CATCATTGGAAAACGTTCTTCGGGGCGAAAACTCTCAAGGATCTTACCGCTGTTGAGATCCAGTTCGATG
TAACCCACTCGTGCACCCAACTGATCTTCAGCATCTTTTACTTTCACCAGCGTTTCTGGGTGAGCAAAAA
CAGGAAGGCAAAATGCCGCAAAAAAGGGAATAAGGGCGACACGGAAATGTTGAATACTCATACTCTTCCT
TTTTCAATATTATTGAAGCATTTATCAGGGTTATTGTCTCATGAGCGGATACATATTTGAATGTATTTAG
AAAAATAAACAAATAGGGGTTCCGCGCACATTTCCCCGAAAAGTGCCACCTGACGTC
