Features (pLannotate 1.2.2; 23 found; start..end, strand, type, name):
      1..380     +  enhancer       CMV enhancer: human cytomegalovirus immediate early enhancer
    381..579     +  promoter       CMV promoter: human cytomegalovirus (CMV) immediate early promoter
    578..599     +  promoter       PLtetO-1 promoter (fragment): modified phage lambda PL promoter with tet operator sites (Lutz and Bujard, 1997)
    605..624     +  promoter       tight TRE promoter (fragment): Tet-responsive promoter PTight, consisting of seven tet operator sequences followed by the minimal CMV promoter
    720..1339    +  CDS            rtTA3 (fragment): reverse tetracycline transactivator 3 activates expression from Tet-responsive promoters in the presence of doxycycline
   1338..1356    +  CDS            SV40 NLS (fragment): nuclear localization signal of SV40 (simian virus 40) large T antigen
   1398..1715    +  CDS            miniSOG: miniSOG is a basic (constitutively fluorescent) cyan fluorescent protein published in 2011, derived from Arabidopsis thaliana. It requires the cofactor flavin for fluorescence.
   1826..2214    +  misc_feature   WPRE: woodchuck hepatitis virus posttranscriptional regulatory element
   2258..2482    +  polyA_signal   bGH poly(A) signal: bovine growth hormone polyadenylation signal
   2486..2507    +  promoter       SV40 promoter (fragment): SV40 enhancer and early promoter
   2528..2761    +  rep_origin     f1 ori (fragment) (sequence partly withheld): f1 bacteriophage origin of replication; arrow indicates direction of (+) strand synthesis
   2766..2813    +  protein_bind   FRT: FLP-mediated recombination occurs in the 8-bp core sequence TCTAGAAA (Turan and Bode, 2011). FLP recombinase from the Saccharomyces cerevisiae 2μ plasmid
   2821..3843    +  CDS            HygR: aminoglycoside phosphotransferase from E. coli; aph(4)-Ia; confers resistance to hygromycin
   3853..3978    +  CDS            ble (fragment): BLE_KLEPN - Experimental evidence at protein level: Swiss-Prot protein existence level 1. Binding protein with a strong affinity to the bleomycin family of antibiotics. Binds to CL990; an antimitotic-antibiotic compound. From Klebsiella pneumoniae.
   3973..4094    +  polyA_signal   SV40 poly(A) signal: SV40 polyadenylation signal
   4167..4183    -  protein_bind   lac operator: The lac repressor binds to the lac operator to inhibit transcription in E. coli. This inhibition can be relieved by adding lactose or isopropyl-β-D-thiogalactopyranoside (IPTG). lac repressor encoded by lacI
   4191..4221    -  promoter       lac promoter: promoter for the E. coli lac operon
   4236..4257    -  protein_bind   CAP binding site: CAP binding activates transcription in the presence of cAMP. E. coli catabolite activator protein
   4270..4362    -  CDS            lacI (fragment): lac repressor; lacI; The lac repressor binds to the lac operator to inhibit transcription in E. coli. This inhibition can be relieved by adding lactose or isopropyl-β-D-thiogalactopyranoside (IPTG).
   4545..5133    -  rep_origin     ori: high-copy-number ColE1/pMB1/pBR322/pUC origin of replication
   5304..6164    -  CDS            AmpR: β-lactamase; bla; confers resistance to ampicillin, carbenicillin, and related antibiotics
   6165..6269    -  promoter       AmpR promoter: bla
   6328..6380    -  misc_feature   bom (fragment): basis of mobility region from pBR322
>Addgene plasmid #128271 | pMTG02-Amp-FRT | addgene full sequence | sequence record 251893 | Addgene NGS Result
GACATTGATTATTGACTAGTTATTAATAGTAATCAATTACGGGGTCATTAGTTCATAGCCCATATATGGA
GTTCCGCGTTACATAACTTACGGTAAATGGCCCGCCTGGCTGACCGCCCAACGACCCCCGCCCATTGACG
TCAATAATGACGTATGTTCCCATAGTAACGCCAATAGGGACTTTCCATTGACGTCAATGGGTGGAGTATT
TACGGTAAACTGCCCACTTGGCAGTACATCAAGTGTATCATATGCCAAGTACGCCCCCTATTGACGTCAA
TGACGGTAAATGGCCCGCCTGGCATTATGCCCAGTACATGACCTTATGGGACTTTCCTACTTGGCAGTAC
ATCTACGTATTAGTCATCGCTATTACCATGGTGATGCGGTTTTGGCAGTACATCAATGGGCGTGGATAGC
GGTTTGACTCACGGGGATTTCCAAGTCTCCACCCCATTGACGTCAATGGGAGTTTGTTTTGGCACCAAAA
TCAACGGGACTTTCCAAAATGTCGTAACAACTCCGCCCCATTGACGCAAATGGGCGGTAGGCGTGTACGG
TGGGAGGTCTATATAAGCATCCCTATCAGTGATAGAGATCAGATCTCCCTATCAGTGATAGAGAGCTGTT
TTGACCTCCATAGAAGACACCGGGACCGATCCAGCCTCCGGACTCTAGCGTTTAAACTTAAGCTTGGTAC
CCGGGGATCCACCATGGGTTCTAGACTGGACAAGAGCAAAGTCATAAACTCTGCTCTGGAATTACTCAAT
GAAGTCGGTATCGAAGGCCTGACGACAAGGAAACTCGCTCAAAAGCTGGGAGTTGAGCAGCCTACCCTGT
ACTGGCACGTGAAGAACAAGCGGGCCCTGCTCGATGCCCTGGCAATCGAGATGCTGGACAGGCATCATAC
CCACTTCTGCCCCCTGGAAGGCGAGTCATGGCAAGACTTTCTGCGGAACAACGCCAAGTCATTCCGCTGT
GCTCTCCTCTCACATCGCGACGGGGCTAAAGTGCATCTCGGCACCCGCCCAACAGAGAAACAGTACGAAA
CCCTGGAAAATCAGCTCGCGTTCCTGTGTCAGCAAGGCTTCTCCCTGGAGAACGCACTGTACGCTCTGTC
CGCCGTGGGCCACTTTACACTGGGCTGCGTATTGGAGGATCAGGAGCATCAAGTAGCAAAAGAGGAAAGA
GAGACACCTACCACCGATTCTATGCCCCCACTTCTGAGACAAGCAATTGAGCTGTTCGACCATCAGGGAG
CCGAACCTGCCTTCCTTTTCGGCCTGGAACTAATCATATGTGGCCTGGAGAAACAGCTAAAGTGCGAAAG
CGGCGGGCCAAAAAAGAAGAGAAAGGCTAGCGGCGCCGGCGCCTTTTTGGCTACTACACTTGAACGTATT
GAGAAGAACTTTGTCATTACTGACCCAAGGTTGCCAGATAATCCCATTATATTCGCGTCCGATAGTTTCT
TGCAGTTGACAGAATATAGCCGTGAAGAAATTTTGGGAAGAAACTGCAGGTTTCTACAAGGTCCTGAAAC
TGATCGCGCGACAGTGAGAAAAATTAGAGATGCCATAGATAACCAAACAGAGGTCACTGTTCAGCTGATT
AATTATACAAAGAGTGGTAAAAAGTTCTGGAACCTCTTTCACTTGCAGCCTATGCGAGATCAGAAGGGAG
ATGTCCAGTACTTTATTGGGGTTCAGTTGGATGGAACTGAGCATGTCCGAGATGCTGCCGAGAGAGAGGG
CGTGATGCTGGCCAAGAAGACCGCCGAGAACATCGACGAGGCCGCCCGCCGCCGCGGCTAAACCGGTGCG
GCCGCAATCAACCTCTGGATTACAAAATTTGTGAAAGATTGACTGGTATTCTTAACTATGTTGCTCCTTT
TACGCTATGTGGATACGCTGCTTTAATGCCTTTGTATCATGCTATTGCTTCCCGTATGGCTTTCATTTTC
TCCTCCTTGTATAAATCCTGGTTGCTGTCTCTTTATGAGGAGTTGTGGCCCGTTGTCAGGCAACGTGGCG
TGGTGTGCACTGTGTTTGCTGACGCAACCCCCACTGGTTGGGGCATTGCCACCACCTGTCAGCTCCTTTC
CGGGACTTTCGCTTTCCCCCTCCCTATTGCCACGGCGGAACTCATCGCCGCCTGCCTTGCCCGCTGCTGG
ACAGGGGCTCGGCTGTTGGGCACTGACAATTCCGTGGTGTTGTCCTCGAGTCTAGAGGGCCCGTTTAAAC
CCGCTGATCAGCCTCGACTGTGCCTTCTAGTTGCCAGCCATCTGTTGTTTGCCCCTCCCCCGTGCCTTCC
TTGACCCTGGAAGGTGCCACTCCCACTGTCCTTTCCTAATAAAATGAGGAAATTGCATCGCATTGTCTGA
GTAGGTGTCATTCTATTCTGGGGGGTGGGGTGGGGCAGGACAGCAAGGGGGAGGATTGGGAAGACAATAG
CAGGCATGCTGGGGATGCGGTGGGCTCTATGGCTTCTGAGGCGGAAAGAACCAGCTGGGGCTCTAGGGGG
TATCCCC
[124 nt withheld, positions 2528-2651]
C
[91 nt withheld, positions 2653-2743]
AGGGTGATGGTTCACGTACCTAGAAGTTCCTATTCCGAAGTTCCTATTCTCTAGAAAGTATAGGAACTTC
CTTGGCCAAAAAGCCTGAACTCACCGCGACGTCTGTCGAGAAGTTTCTGATCGAAAAGTTCGACAGCGTC
TCCGACCTGATGCAGCTCTCGGAGGGCGAAGAATCTCGTGCTTTCAGCTTCGATGTAGGAGGGCGTGGAT
ATGTCCTGCGGGTAAATAGCTGCGCCGATGGTTTCTACAAAGATCGTTATGTTTATCGGCACTTTGCATC
GGCCGCGCTCCCGATTCCGGAAGTGCTTGACATTGGGGAATTCAGCGAGAGCCTGACCTATTGCATCTCC
CGCCGTGCACAGGGTGTCACGTTGCAAGACCTGCCTGAAACCGAACTGCCCGCTGTTCTGCAGCCGGTCG
CGGAGGCCATGGATGCGATCGCTGCGGCCGATCTTAGCCAGACGAGCGGGTTCGGCCCATTCGGACCGCA
AGGAATCGGTCAATACACTACATGGCGTGATTTCATATGCGCGATTGCTGATCCCCATGTGTATCACTGG
CAAACTGTGATGGACGACACCGTCAGTGCGTCCGTCGCGCAGGCTCTCGATGAGCTGATGCTTTGGGCCG
AGGACTGCCCCGAAGTCCGGCACCTCGTGCACGCGGATTTCGGCTCCAACAATGTCCTGACGGACAATGG
CCGCATAACAGCGGTCATTGACTGGAGCGAGGCGATGTTCGGGGATTCCCAATACGAGGTCGCCAACATC
TTCTTCTGGAGGCCGTGGTTGGCTTGTATGGAGCAGCAGACGCGCTACTTCGAGCGGAGGCATCCGGAGC
TTGCAGGATCGCCGCGGCTCCGGGCGTATATGCTCCGCATTGGTCTTGACCAACTCTATCAGAGCTTGGT
TGACGGCAATTTCGATGATGCAGCTTGGGCGCAGGGTCGATGCGACGCAATCGTCCGATCCGGAGCCGGG
ACTGTCGGGCGTACACAAATCGCCCGCAGAAGCGCGGCCGTCTGGACCGATGGCTGTGTAGAAGTACTCG
CCGATAGTGGAAACCGACGCCCCAGCACTCGTCCGAGGGCAAAGGAATAGCACGTACTACGAGATTTCGA
TTCCACCGCCGCCTTCTATGAAAGGTTGGGCTTCGGAATCGTTTTCCGGGACGCCGGCTGGATGATCCTC
CAGCGCGGGGATCTCATGCTGGAGTTCTTCGCCCACCCCAACTTGTTTATTGCAGCTTATAATGGTTACA
AATAAAGCAATAGCATCACAAATTTCACAAATAAAGCATTTTTTTCACTGCATTCTAGTTGTGGTTTGTC
CAAACTCATCAATGTATCTTATCATGTCTGTATACCGTCGACCTCTAGCTAGAGCTTGGCGTAATCATGG
TCATAGCTGTTTCCTGTGTGAAATTGTTATCCGCTCACAATTCCACACAACATACGAGCCGGAAGCATAA
AGTGTAAAGCCTGGGGTGCCTAATGAGTGAGCTAACTCACATTAATTGCGTTGCGCTCACTGCCCGCTTT
CCAGTCGGGAAACCTGTCGTGCCAGCTGCATTAATGAATCGGCCAACGCGCGGGGAGAGGCGGTTTGCGT
ATTGGGCGCTCTTCCGCTTCCTCGCTCACTGACTCGCTGCGCTCGGTCGTTCGGCTGCGGCGAGCGGTAT
CAGCTCACTCAAAGGCGGTAATACGGTTATCCACAGAATCAGGGGATAACGCAGGAAAGAACATGTGAGC
AAAAGGCCAGCAAAAGGCCAGGAACCGTAAAAAGGCCGCGTTGCTGGCGTTTTTCCATAGGCTCCGCCCC
CCTGACGAGCATCACAAAAATCGACGCTCAAGTCAGAGGTGGCGAAACCCGACAGGACTATAAAGATACC
AGGCGTTTCCCCCTGGAAGCTCCCTCGTGCGCTCTCCTGTTCCGACCCTGCCGCTTACCGGATACCTGTC
CGCCTTTCTCCCTTCGGGAAGCGTGGCGCTTTCTCATAGCTCACGCTGTAGGTATCTCAGTTCGGTGTAG
GTCGTTCGCTCCAAGCTGGGCTGTGTGCACGAACCCCCCGTTCAGCCCGACCGCTGCGCCTTATCCGGTA
ACTATCGTCTTGAGTCCAACCCGGTAAGACACGACTTATCGCCACTGGCAGCAGCCACTGGTAACAGGAT
TAGCAGAGCGAGGTATGTAGGCGGTGCTACAGAGTTCTTGAAGTGGTGGCCTAACTACGGCTACACTAGA
AGAACAGTATTTGGTATCTGCGCTCTGCTGAAGCCAGTTACCTTCGGAAAAAGAGTTGGTAGCTCTTGAT
CCGGCAAACAAACCACCGCTGGTAGCGGTGGTTTTTTTGTTTGCAAGCAGCAGATTACGCGCAGAAAAAA
AGGATCTCAAGAAGATCCTTTGATCTTTTCTACGGGGTCTGACGCTCAGTGGAACGAAAACTCACGTTAA
GGGATTTTGGTCATGAGATTATCAAAAAGGATCTTCACCTAGATCCTTTTAAATTAAAAATGAAGTTTTA
AATCAATCTAAAGTATATATGAGTAAACTTGGTCTGACAGTTACCAATGCTTAATCAGTGAGGCACCTAT
CTCAGCGATCTGTCTATTTCGTTCATCCATAGTTGCCTGACTCCCCGTCGTGTAGATAACTACGATACGG
GAGGGCTTACCATCTGGCCCCAGTGCTGCAATGATACCGCGAGACCCACGCTCACCGGCTCCAGATTTAT
CAGCAATAAACCAGCCAGCCGGAAGGGCCGAGCGCAGAAGTGGTCCTGCAACTTTATCCGCCTCCATCCA
GTCTATTAATTGTTGCCGGGAAGCTAGAGTAAGTAGTTCGCCAGTTAATAGTTTGCGCAACGTTGTTGCC
ATTGCTACAGGCATCGTGGTGTCACGCTCGTCGTTTGGTATGGCTTCATTCAGCTCCGGTTCCCAACGAT
CAAGGCGAGTTACATGATCCCCCATGTTGTGCAAAAAAGCGGTTAGCTCCTTCGGTCCTCCGATCGTTGT
CAGAAGTAAGTTGGCCGCAGTGTTATCACTCATGGTTATGGCAGCACTGCATAATTCTCTTACTGTCATG
CCATCCGTAAGATGCTTTTCTGTGACTGGTGAGTACTCAACCAAGTCATTCTGAGAATAGTGTATGCGGC
GACCGAGTTGCTCTTGCCCGGCGTCAATACGGGATAATACCGCGCCACATAGCAGAACTTTAAAAGTGCT
CATCATTGGAAAACGTTCTTCGGGGCGAAAACTCTCAAGGATCTTACCGCTGTTGAGATCCAGTTCGATG
TAACCCACTCGTGCACCCAACTGATCTTCAGCATCTTTTACTTTCACCAGCGTTTCTGGGTGAGCAAAAA
CAGGAAGGCAAAATGCCGCAAAAAAGGGAATAAGGGCGACACGGAAATGTTGAATACTCATACTCTTCCT
TTTTCAATATTATTGAAGCATTTATCAGGGTTATTGTCTCATGAGCGGATACATATTTGAATGTATTTAG
AAAAATAAACAAATAGGGGTTCCGCGCACATTTCCCCGAAAAGTGCCACCTGACGTCGACGGATCGGGAG
ATCTCCCGATCCCCTATGGTGCACTCTCAGTACAATCTGCTCTGATGCCGCATAGTTAAGCCAGTATCTG
CTCCCTGCTTGTGTGTTGGAGGTCGCTGAGTAGTGCGCGAGCAAAATTTAAGCTACAACAAGGCAAGGCT
TGACCGACAATTGCATGAAGAATCTGCTTAGGGTTAGGCGTTTTGCGCTGCTTCGCGATGTACGGGCCAG
ATATACGCGTT
